Addgene plasmid #207606: HaloXRCC4 sgRNA
Purpose: sgRNA for the insert of the HaloTag at the endogenous loci of XRCC4.
Depositing lab: Jens Schmidt. Depositing organization: Michigan State University. Publication: Single-molecule imaging reveals the kinetics of non-homologous end-joining in living cells. Mikhova M, Goff NJ, Janovic T, Heyza JR, Meek K, Schmidt JC. Nat Commun. 2024 Nov 23;15(1):10159. doi: 10.1038/s41467-024-54545-y. PubMed 39578493.
Backbone
  Vector backbone: pX330 Addgene #42230
  Total vector size (bp): 8500
  Vector type: Mammalian Expression
Growth in bacteria
  Bacterial resistance: Ampicillin, 100 μg/mL
  Growth temperature: 37°C
  Growth strain: DH5alpha
  Copy number: High Copy
Gene/Insert
  Gene/Insert name: TACTGGGTTCAGAAACAAGG
  Species: H. sapiens (human)
Terms and licenses: Academic/Nonprofit Terms; Industry Terms: Not Available to Industry
How to cite: HaloXRCC4 sgRNA was a gift from Jens Schmidt (Addgene plasmid # 207606 ; http://n2t.net/addgene:207606 ; RRID:Addgene_207606)
