[The description below was written by a language model from this plasmid's Addgene catalogue record and pLannotate feature annotations shown in this document.]
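Description:
HaloXRCC4 sgRNA is a mammalian expression plasmid built on the pX330 backbone, an all-in-one CRISPR/Cas9 vector of about 8.5 kb that delivers both a guide RNA and the Streptococcus pyogenes Cas9 nuclease from a single plasmid. It is propagated in E. coli at high copy number through a ColE1/pUC-type origin and selected with ampicillin via the β-lactamase gene. An f1 phage origin is also present, along with short annotated fragments of bom and rop that are remnants of the backbone. A single AAV2 inverted terminal repeat is annotated downstream of the Cas9 cassette. With only one ITR listed, the record gives no indication that the plasmid is meant for AAV packaging.

The payload consists of two expression units. A human U6 RNA polymerase III promoter drives a 20-nucleotide human-targeting spacer, recorded as the insert, fused to the S. pyogenes guide RNA scaffold. A second partial scaffold fragment is annotated just downstream. Cas9 is expressed from a hybrid promoter made of the CMV enhancer, the chicken β-actin promoter and a hybrid intron. Its coding sequence is annotated in two adjoining halves that together form the continuous gene, followed by a C-terminal nucleoplasmin nuclear localization signal and a bovine growth hormone polyadenylation signal.

According to the record, the guide directs Cas9 cleavage at the endogenous human XRCC4 locus so that a HaloTag can be inserted there. The plasmid carries no HaloTag sequence or homology arms, so a separate donor template would be needed. It also has no mammalian selection marker. The associated work used such tagged alleles for single-molecule live-cell imaging of non-homologous end-joining factors.
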