Features (pLannotate 1.2.2; 18 found; start..end, strand, type, name):
      6..246     +  promoter       U6 promoter: RNA polymerase III promoter for human U6 snRNA
    276..351     +  misc_RNA       gRNA scaffold: guide RNA scaffold for the Streptococcus pyogenes CRISPR/Cas9 system
    358..401     +  misc_RNA       gRNA scaffold (fragment): guide RNA scaffold for the Streptococcus pyogenes CRISPR/Cas9 system
    448..733     +  enhancer       CMV enhancer: human cytomegalovirus immediate early enhancer; contains an 18-bp deletion relative to the standard CMV enhancer
    735..1011    +  promoter       chicken β-actin promoter: No description available
   1012..1239    +  intron         hybrid intron: hybrid between chicken β-actin (CBA) and minute virus of mice (MMV) introns (Gray et al., 2011)
   1377..2978    +  CDS            Cas9(N): N-terminal portion of Streptococcus pyogenes Cas9 (Zetsche et al., 2015)
   2979..5477    +  CDS            Cas9(C): C-terminal portion of Streptococcus pyogenes Cas9 (Zetsche et al., 2015)
   5478..5525    +  CDS            nucleoplasmin NLS: bipartite nuclear localization signal from nucleoplasmin
   5559..5670    +  polyA_signal   bGH poly(A) signal: bovine growth hormone polyadenylation signal
   5775..5915    +  repeat_region  AAV2 ITR: inverted terminal repeat of adeno-associated virus serotype 2 inverted
   5920..5971    -  misc_feature   bom (fragment): basis of mobility region from pBR322
   5990..6445    +  rep_origin     f1 ori (sequence partly withheld): f1 bacteriophage origin of replication; arrow indicates direction of (+) strand synthesis
   6446..6495    -  misc_feature   bom (fragment): basis of mobility region from pBR322
   6597..6632    -  CDS            rop (fragment): Rop protein, which maintains plasmids at low copy number; rop
   6727..6831    +  promoter       AmpR promoter: bla
   6832..7692    +  CDS            AmpR: β-lactamase; bla; confers resistance to ampicillin, carbenicillin, and related antibiotics
   7863..8451    +  rep_origin     ori: high-copy-number ColE1/pMB1/pBR322/pUC origin of replication
>Addgene plasmid #207606 | HaloXRCC4 sgRNA | addgene full sequence | sequence record 471006 | Addgene NGS Result
CATGTGAGGGCCTATTTCCCATGATTCCTTCATATTTGCATATACGATACAAGGCTGTTAGAGAGATAAT
TGGAATTAATTTGACTGTAAACACAAAGATATTAGTACAAAATACGTGACGTAGAAAGTAATAATTTCTT
GGGTAGTTTGCAGTTTTAAAATTATGTTTTAAAATGGACTATCATATGCTTACCGTAACTTGAAAGTATT
TCGATTTCTTGGCTTTATATATCTTGTGGAAAGGACGAAACACCGTACTGGGTTCAGAAACAAGGGTTTT
AGAGCTAGAAATAGCAAGTTAAAATAAGGCTAGTCCGTTATCAACTTGAAAAAGTGGCACCGAGTCGGTG
CTTTTTTGTTTTAGAGCTAGAAATAGCAAGTTAAAATAAGGCTAGTCCGTTTTTAGCGCGTGCGCCAATT
CTGCAGACAAATGGCTCTAGAGGTACCCGTTACATAACTTACGGTAAATGGCCCGCCTGGCTGACCGCCC
AACGACCCCCGCCCATTGACGTCAATAGTAACGCCAATAGGGACTTTCCATTGACGTCAATGGGTGGAGT
ATTTACGGTAAACTGCCCACTTGGCAGTACATCAAGTGTATCATATGCCAAGTACGCCCCCTATTGACGT
CAATGACGGTAAATGGCCCGCCTGGCATTGTGCCCAGTACATGACCTTATGGGACTTTCCTACTTGGCAG
TACATCTACGTATTAGTCATCGCTATTACCATGGTCGAGGTGAGCCCCACGTTCTGCTTCACTCTCCCCA
TCTCCCCCCCCTCCCCACCCCCAATTTTGTATTTATTTATTTTTTAATTATTTTGTGCAGCGATGGGGGC
GGGGGGGGGGGGGGGCGCGCGCCAGGGGGGGGGGGGGGGGGGGGGGGGGGGGGCGGGGCGAGGCGGAGAG
GTGCGGCGGCAGCCAATCAGAGCGGCGCGCTCCGAAAGTTTCCTTTTATGGCGAGGCGGCGGCGGCGGCG
GCCCTATAAAAAGCGAAGCGCGCGGCGGGCGGGAGTCGCTGCGCGCTGCCTTCGCCCCGTGCCCCGCTCC
GCCGCCGCCTCGCGCCGCCCGCCCCGGCTCTGACTGACCGCGTTACTCCCACAGGTGAGCGGGCGGGACG
GCCCTTCTCCTCCGGGCTGTAATTAGCTGAGCAAGAGGTAAGGGTTTAAGGGATGGTTGGTTGGTGGGGT
ATTAATGTTTAATTACCTGGAGCACCTGCCTGAAATCACTTTTTTTCAGGTTGGACCGGTGCCACCATGG
ACTATAAGGACCACGACGGAGACTACAAGGATCATGATATTGATTACAAAGACGATGACGATAAGATGGC
CCCAAAGAAGAAGCGGAAGGTCGGTATCCACGGAGTCCCAGCAGCCGACAAGAAGTACAGCATCGGCCTG
GACATCGGCACCAACTCTGTGGGCTGGGCCGTGATCACCGACGAGTACAAGGTGCCCAGCAAGAAATTCA
AGGTGCTGGGCAACACCGACCGGCACAGCATCAAGAAGAACCTGATCGGAGCCCTGCTGTTCGACAGCGG
CGAAACAGCCGAGGCCACCCGGCTGAAGAGAACCGCCAGAAGAAGATACACCAGACGGAAGAACCGGATC
TGCTATCTGCAAGAGATCTTCAGCAACGAGATGGCCAAGGTGGACGACAGCTTCTTCCACAGACTGGAAG
AGTCCTTCCTGGTGGAAGAGGATAAGAAGCACGAGCGGCACCCCATCTTCGGCAACATCGTGGACGAGGT
GGCCTACCACGAGAAGTACCCCACCATCTACCACCTGAGAAAGAAACTGGTGGACAGCACCGACAAGGCC
GACCTGCGGCTGATCTATCTGGCCCTGGCCCACATGATCAAGTTCCGGGGCCACTTCCTGATCGAGGGCG
ACCTGAACCCCGACAACAGCGACGTGGACAAGCTGTTCATCCAGCTGGTGCAGACCTACAACCAGCTGTT
CGAGGAAAACCCCATCAACGCCAGCGGCGTGGACGCCAAGGCCATCCTGTCTGCCAGACTGAGCAAGAGC
AGACGGCTGGAAAATCTGATCGCCCAGCTGCCCGGCGAGAAGAAGAATGGCCTGTTCGGAAACCTGATTG
CCCTGAGCCTGGGCCTGACCCCCAACTTCAAGAGCAACTTCGACCTGGCCGAGGATGCCAAACTGCAGCT
GAGCAAGGACACCTACGACGACGACCTGGACAACCTGCTGGCCCAGATCGGCGACCAGTACGCCGACCTG
TTTCTGGCCGCCAAGAACCTGTCCGACGCCATCCTGCTGAGCGACATCCTGAGAGTGAACACCGAGATCA
CCAAGGCCCCCCTGAGCGCCTCTATGATCAAGAGATACGACGAGCACCACCAGGACCTGACCCTGCTGAA
AGCTCTCGTGCGGCAGCAGCTGCCTGAGAAGTACAAAGAGATTTTCTTCGACCAGAGCAAGAACGGCTAC
GCCGGCTACATTGACGGCGGAGCCAGCCAGGAAGAGTTCTACAAGTTCATCAAGCCCATCCTGGAAAAGA
TGGACGGCACCGAGGAACTGCTCGTGAAGCTGAACAGAGAGGACCTGCTGCGGAAGCAGCGGACCTTCGA
CAACGGCAGCATCCCCCACCAGATCCACCTGGGAGAGCTGCACGCCATTCTGCGGCGGCAGGAAGATTTT
TACCCATTCCTGAAGGACAACCGGGAAAAGATCGAGAAGATCCTGACCTTCCGCATCCCCTACTACGTGG
GCCCTCTGGCCAGGGGAAACAGCAGATTCGCCTGGATGACCAGAAAGAGCGAGGAAACCATCACCCCCTG
GAACTTCGAGGAAGTGGTGGACAAGGGCGCTTCCGCCCAGAGCTTCATCGAGCGGATGACCAACTTCGAT
AAGAACCTGCCCAACGAGAAGGTGCTGCCCAAGCACAGCCTGCTGTACGAGTACTTCACCGTGTATAACG
AGCTGACCAAAGTGAAATACGTGACCGAGGGAATGAGAAAGCCCGCCTTCCTGAGCGGCGAGCAGAAAAA
GGCCATCGTGGACCTGCTGTTCAAGACCAACCGGAAAGTGACCGTGAAGCAGCTGAAAGAGGACTACTTC
AAGAAAATCGAGTGCTTCGACTCCGTGGAAATCTCCGGCGTGGAAGATCGGTTCAACGCCTCCCTGGGCA
CATACCACGATCTGCTGAAAATTATCAAGGACAAGGACTTCCTGGACAATGAGGAAAACGAGGACATTCT
GGAAGATATCGTGCTGACCCTGACACTGTTTGAGGACAGAGAGATGATCGAGGAACGGCTGAAAACCTAT
GCCCACCTGTTCGACGACAAAGTGATGAAGCAGCTGAAGCGGCGGAGATACACCGGCTGGGGCAGGCTGA
GCCGGAAGCTGATCAACGGCATCCGGGACAAGCAGTCCGGCAAGACAATCCTGGATTTCCTGAAGTCCGA
CGGCTTCGCCAACAGAAACTTCATGCAGCTGATCCACGACGACAGCCTGACCTTTAAAGAGGACATCCAG
AAAGCCCAGGTGTCCGGCCAGGGCGATAGCCTGCACGAGCACATTGCCAATCTGGCCGGCAGCCCCGCCA
TTAAGAAGGGCATCCTGCAGACAGTGAAGGTGGTGGACGAGCTCGTGAAAGTGATGGGCCGGCACAAGCC
CGAGAACATCGTGATCGAAATGGCCAGAGAGAACCAGACCACCCAGAAGGGACAGAAGAACAGCCGCGAG
AGAATGAAGCGGATCGAAGAGGGCATCAAAGAGCTGGGCAGCCAGATCCTGAAAGAACACCCCGTGGAAA
ACACCCAGCTGCAGAACGAGAAGCTGTACCTGTACTACCTGCAGAATGGGCGGGATATGTACGTGGACCA
GGAACTGGACATCAACCGGCTGTCCGACTACGATGTGGACCATATCGTGCCTCAGAGCTTTCTGAAGGAC
GACTCCATCGACAACAAGGTGCTGACCAGAAGCGACAAGAACCGGGGCAAGAGCGACAACGTGCCCTCCG
AAGAGGTCGTGAAGAAGATGAAGAACTACTGGCGGCAGCTGCTGAACGCCAAGCTGATTACCCAGAGAAA
GTTCGACAATCTGACCAAGGCCGAGAGAGGCGGCCTGAGCGAACTGGATAAGGCCGGCTTCATCAAGAGA
CAGCTGGTGGAAACCCGGCAGATCACAAAGCACGTGGCACAGATCCTGGACTCCCGGATGAACACTAAGT
ACGACGAGAATGACAAGCTGATCCGGGAAGTGAAAGTGATCACCCTGAAGTCCAAGCTGGTGTCCGATTT
CCGGAAGGATTTCCAGTTTTACAAAGTGCGCGAGATCAACAACTACCACCACGCCCACGACGCCTACCTG
AACGCCGTCGTGGGAACCGCCCTGATCAAAAAGTACCCTAAGCTGGAAAGCGAGTTCGTGTACGGCGACT
ACAAGGTGTACGACGTGCGGAAGATGATCGCCAAGAGCGAGCAGGAAATCGGCAAGGCTACCGCCAAGTA
CTTCTTCTACAGCAACATCATGAACTTTTTCAAGACCGAGATTACCCTGGCCAACGGCGAGATCCGGAAG
CGGCCTCTGATCGAGACAAACGGCGAAACCGGGGAGATCGTGTGGGATAAGGGCCGGGATTTTGCCACCG
TGCGGAAAGTGCTGAGCATGCCCCAAGTGAATATCGTGAAAAAGACCGAGGTGCAGACAGGCGGCTTCAG
CAAAGAGTCTATCCTGCCCAAGAGGAACAGCGATAAGCTGATCGCCAGAAAGAAGGACTGGGACCCTAAG
AAGTACGGCGGCTTCGACAGCCCCACCGTGGCCTATTCTGTGCTGGTGGTGGCCAAAGTGGAAAAGGGCA
AGTCCAAGAAACTGAAGAGTGTGAAAGAGCTGCTGGGGATCACCATCATGGAAAGAAGCAGCTTCGAGAA
GAATCCCATCGACTTTCTGGAAGCCAAGGGCTACAAAGAAGTGAAAAAGGACCTGATCATCAAGCTGCCT
AAGTACTCCCTGTTCGAGCTGGAAAACGGCCGGAAGAGAATGCTGGCCTCTGCCGGCGAACTGCAGAAGG
GAAACGAACTGGCCCTGCCCTCCAAATATGTGAACTTCCTGTACCTGGCCAGCCACTATGAGAAGCTGAA
GGGCTCCCCCGAGGATAATGAGCAGAAACAGCTGTTTGTGGAACAGCACAAGCACTACCTGGACGAGATC
ATCGAGCAGATCAGCGAGTTCTCCAAGAGAGTGATCCTGGCCGACGCTAATCTGGACAAAGTGCTGTCCG
CCTACAACAAGCACCGGGATAAGCCCATCAGAGAGCAGGCCGAGAATATCATCCACCTGTTTACCCTGAC
CAATCTGGGAGCCCCTGCCGCCTTCAAGTACTTTGACACCACCATCGACCGGAAGAGGTACACCAGCACC
AAAGAGGTGCTGGACGCCACCCTGATCCACCAGAGCATCACCGGCCTGTACGAGACACGGATCGACCTGT
CTCAGCTGGGAGGCGACAAAAGGCCGGCGGCCACGAAAAAGGCCGGCCAGGCAAAAAAGAAAAAGTAAGA
ATTCCTAGAGCTCGCTGATCAGCCTCGACTGTGCCTTCTAGTTGCCAGCCATCTGTTGTTTGCCCCTCCC
CCGTGCCTTCCTTGACCCTGGAAGGTGCCACTCCCACTGTCCTTTCCTAATAAAATGAGGAAATTGCATC
GCATTGTCTGAGTAGGTGTCATTCTATTCTGGGGGGTGGGGTGGGGCAGGACAGCAAGGGGGAGGATTGG
GAAGAGAATAGCAGGCATGCTGGGGAGCGGCCGCAGGAACCCCTAGTGATGGAGTTGGCCACTCCCTCTC
TGCGCGCTCGCTCGCTCACTGAGGCCGGGCGACCAAAGGTCGCCCGACGCCCGGGCTTTGCCCGGGCGGC
CTCAGTGAGCGAGCGAGCGCGCAGCTGCCTGCAGGGGCGCCTGATGCGGTATTTTCTCCTTACGCATCTG
TGCGGTATTTCACACCGCATA
[95 nt withheld, positions 5972-6066]
T
[46 nt withheld, positions 6068-6113]
C
[141 nt withheld, positions 6115-6255]
CCTTTGACGTTGGAGTCCACGTTCTTT
[37 nt withheld, positions 6283-6319]
ACTCTATCTCGGGCTATTCTTTTGATTTATAAGGGATTTTGCCGATTTCGGTCTATTGGTTAAAAAATGA
GCTGATTTAACAAAAATTTAACGCGAATTTTAACAAAATATTAACGTTTACAATTTTATGGTGCACTCTC
AGTACAATCTGCTCTGATGCCGCATAGTTAAGCCAGCCCCGACACCCGCCAACACCCGCTGACGCGCCCT
GACGGGCTTGTCTGCTCCCGGCATCCGCTTACAGACAAGCTGTGACCGTCTCCGGGAGCTGCATGTGTCA
GAGGTTTTCACCGTCATCACCGAAACGCGCGAGACGAAAGGGCCTCGTGATACGCCTATTTTTATAGGTT
AATGTCATGATAATAATGGTTTCTTAGACGTCAGGTGGCACTTTTCGGGGAAATGTGCGCGGAACCCCTA
TTTGTTTATTTTTCTAAATACATTCAAATATGTATCCGCTCATGAGACAATAACCCTGATAAATGCTTCA
ATAATATTGAAAAAGGAAGAGTATGAGTATTCAACATTTCCGTGTCGCCCTTATTCCCTTTTTTGCGGCA
TTTTGCCTTCCTGTTTTTGCTCACCCAGAAACGCTGGTGAAAGTAAAAGATGCTGAAGATCAGTTGGGTG
CACGAGTGGGTTACATCGAACTGGATCTCAACAGCGGTAAGATCCTTGAGAGTTTTCGCCCCGAAGAACG
TTTTCCAATGATGAGCACTTTTAAAGTTCTGCTATGTGGCGCGGTATTATCCCGTATTGACGCCGGGCAA
GAGCAACTCGGTCGCCGCATACACTATTCTCAGAATGACTTGGTTGAGTACTCACCAGTCACAGAAAAGC
ATCTTACGGATGGCATGACAGTAAGAGAATTATGCAGTGCTGCCATAACCATGAGTGATAACACTGCGGC
CAACTTACTTCTGACAACGATCGGAGGACCGAAGGAGCTAACCGCTTTTTTGCACAACATGGGGGATCAT
GTAACTCGCCTTGATCGTTGGGAACCGGAGCTGAATGAAGCCATACCAAACGACGAGCGTGACACCACGA
TGCCTGTAGCAATGGCAACAACGTTGCGCAAACTATTAACTGGCGAACTACTTACTCTAGCTTCCCGGCA
ACAATTAATAGACTGGATGGAGGCGGATAAAGTTGCAGGACCACTTCTGCGCTCGGCCCTTCCGGCTGGC
TGGTTTATTGCTGATAAATCTGGAGCCGGTGAGCGTGGAAGCCGCGGTATCATTGCAGCACTGGGGCCAG
ATGGTAAGCCCTCCCGTATCGTAGTTATCTACACGACGGGGAGTCAGGCAACTATGGATGAACGAAATAG
ACAGATCGCTGAGATAGGTGCCTCACTGATTAAGCATTGGTAACTGTCAGACCAAGTTTACTCATATATA
CTTTAGATTGATTTAAAACTTCATTTTTAATTTAAAAGGATCTAGGTGAAGATCCTTTTTGATAATCTCA
TGACCAAAATCCCTTAACGTGAGTTTTCGTTCCACTGAGCGTCAGACCCCGTAGAAAAGATCAAAGGATC
TTCTTGAGATCCTTTTTTTCTGCGCGTAATCTGCTGCTTGCAAACAAAAAAACCACCGCTACCAGCGGTG
GTTTGTTTGCCGGATCAAGAGCTACCAACTCTTTTTCCGAAGGTAACTGGCTTCAGCAGAGCGCAGATAC
CAAATACTGTTCTTCTAGTGTAGCCGTAGTTAGGCCACCACTTCAAGAACTCTGTAGCACCGCCTACATA
CCTCGCTCTGCTAATCCTGTTACCAGTGGCTGCTGCCAGTGGCGATAAGTCGTGTCTTACCGGGTTGGAC
TCAAGACGATAGTTACCGGATAAGGCGCAGCGGTCGGGCTGAACGGGGGGTTCGTGCACACAGCCCAGCT
TGGAGCGAACGACCTACACCGAACTGAGATACCTACAGCGTGAGCTATGAGAAAGCGCCACGCTTCCCGA
AGGGAGAAAGGCGGACAGGTATCCGGTAAGCGGCAGGGTCGGAACAGGAGAGCGCACGAGGGAGCTTCCA
GGGGGAAACGCCTGGTATCTTTATAGTCCTGTCGGGTTTCGCCACCTCTGACTTGAGCGTCGATTTTTGT
GATGCTCGTCAGGGGGGCGGAGCCTATGGAAAAACGCCAGCAACGCGGCCTTTTTACGGTTCCTGGCCTT
TTGCTGGCCTTTTGCTCA
